Addgene plasmid #217198: pCMV-Mariner-9_Crp
Purpose: Mammalian expression vector for expression of Mariner-9_Crp transposase (CMV promoter)
Depositing lab: Yong E Zhang. Depositing organization: Institute of Zoology, Chinese Academy of Sciences. Publication: Heterologous survey of 130 DNA transposons in human cells highlights their functional divergence and expands the genome engineering toolbox. Zhang T, Tan S, Tang N, Li Y, Zhang C, Sun J, Guo Y, Gao H, Cai Y, Sun W, Wang C, Fu L, Ma H, Wu Y, Hu X, Zhang X, Gee P, Yan W, Zhao Y, Chen Q, Guo B, Wang H, Zhang YE. Cell. 2024 Jul 11;187(14):3741-3760.e30. doi: 10.1016/j.cell.2024.05.007. Epub 2024 Jun 5. PubMed 38843831.
Backbone
  Vector backbone: pCMV
  Vector type: Mammalian Expression
Growth in bacteria
  Bacterial resistance: Ampicillin, 100 μg/mL
  Growth temperature: 37°C
  Growth strain: DH5alpha
  Copy number: High Copy
Gene/Insert
  Gene/Insert name: Mariner-9_Crp transposase
  Species: Synthetic
  Cloning method: Restriction Enzyme; 5′ cloning site Unknown (unknown if destroyed); 3′ cloning site Unknown (unknown if destroyed)
Terms and licenses: Academic/Nonprofit Terms; Industry Terms: Not Available to Industry
How to cite: pCMV-Mariner-9_Crp was a gift from Yong E Zhang (Addgene plasmid # 217198 ; http://n2t.net/addgene:217198 ; RRID:Addgene_217198)
