[The description below was written by a language model from this plasmid's Addgene catalogue record and pLannotate feature annotations shown in this document.]
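Description:
pCMV-Mariner-9_Crp is a 5.9 kb mammalian expression plasmid built on a pCMV backbone to produce the Mariner-9_Crp transposase, a synthetic coding sequence for a mariner-family DNA transposon enzyme. Expression is driven by the human cytomegalovirus immediate-early enhancer and promoter and terminated by the bovine growth hormone polyadenylation signal. The automated annotation does not label the transposase open reading frame itself, but it presumably lies in the unannotated stretch of about 1.4 kb between the T7 promoter, just downstream of CMV, and the reverse-oriented SP6 promoter that precedes the bGH poly(A). These phage promoters flank the insert and can serve for in vitro transcription or as sequencing primer sites. No epitope tag or reporter is annotated, and the restriction sites used for cloning are not recorded.

In E. coli the plasmid is maintained by a high-copy ColE1/pUC-type origin and selected with ampicillin through the β-lactamase gene and its native promoter. An f1 origin is also present. Downstream of the expression cassette sits an SV40 early promoter followed only by a short fragment of a bleomycin-resistance (ble) gene and an SV40 poly(A) signal, so a functional mammalian selection marker appears to be absent. The short HIV-1 LTR, lacI, bom and SV40 promoter fragments are likely backbone remnants or incidental annotation matches.

The construct comes from a survey that tested 130 DNA transposons for activity in human cells. It supplies the transposase half of such a system, so it would normally be paired with a separate donor plasmid carrying cargo flanked by the matching transposon ends, which is not part of this record.
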