Features (pLannotate 1.2.2; 19 found; start..end, strand, type, name):
      1..380     +  enhancer       CMV enhancer: human cytomegalovirus immediate early enhancer
    381..584     +  promoter       CMV promoter: human cytomegalovirus (CMV) immediate early promoter
    580..613     +  LTR            5' LTR (truncated) (fragment): truncated 5' long terminal repeat (LTR) from HIV-1
    629..647     +  promoter       T7 promoter: promoter for bacteriophage T7 RNA polymerase
   2064..2082    -  promoter       SP6 promoter: promoter for bacteriophage SP6 RNA polymerase
   2108..2332    +  polyA_signal   bGH poly(A) signal: bovine growth hormone polyadenylation signal
   2336..2357    +  promoter       SV40 promoter (fragment): SV40 enhancer and early promoter
   2378..2806    +  rep_origin     f1 ori (sequence partly withheld): f1 bacteriophage origin of replication; arrow indicates direction of (+) strand synthesis
   2820..3149    +  promoter       SV40 promoter: SV40 enhancer and early promoter
   3162..3320    +  CDS            ble (fragment): BLE_KLEPN - Experimental evidence at protein level: Swiss-Prot protein existence level 1. Binding protein with a strong affinity to the bleomycin family of antibiotics. Binds to CL990; an antimitotic-antibiotic compound. From Klebsiella pneumoniae.
   3315..3436    +  polyA_signal   SV40 poly(A) signal: SV40 polyadenylation signal
   3509..3525    -  protein_bind   lac operator: The lac repressor binds to the lac operator to inhibit transcription in E. coli. This inhibition can be relieved by adding lactose or isopropyl-β-D-thiogalactopyranoside (IPTG). lac repressor encoded by lacI
   3533..3563    -  promoter       lac promoter: promoter for the E. coli lac operon
   3578..3599    -  protein_bind   CAP binding site: CAP binding activates transcription in the presence of cAMP. E. coli catabolite activator protein
   3612..3704    -  CDS            lacI (fragment): lac repressor; lacI; The lac repressor binds to the lac operator to inhibit transcription in E. coli. This inhibition can be relieved by adding lactose or isopropyl-β-D-thiogalactopyranoside (IPTG).
   3887..4475    -  rep_origin     ori: high-copy-number ColE1/pMB1/pBR322/pUC origin of replication
   4646..5506    -  CDS            AmpR: β-lactamase; bla; confers resistance to ampicillin, carbenicillin, and related antibiotics
   5507..5611    -  promoter       AmpR promoter: bla
   5670..5722    -  misc_feature   bom (fragment): basis of mobility region from pBR322
>Addgene plasmid #217198 | pCMV-Mariner-9_Crp | addgene full sequence | sequence record 444391 | Addgene NGS Result
GACATTGATTATTGACTAGTTATTAATAGTAATCAATTACGGGGTCATTAGTTCATAGCCCATATATGGA
GTTCCGCGTTACATAACTTACGGTAAATGGCCCGCCTGGCTGACCGCCCAACGACCCCCGCCCATTGACG
TCAATAATGACGTATGTTCCCATAGTAACGCCAATAGGGACTTTCCATTGACGTCAATGGGTGGAGTATT
TACGGTAAACTGCCCACTTGGCAGTACATCAAGTGTATCATATGCCAAGTACGCCCCCTATTGACGTCAA
TGACGGTAAATGGCCCGCCTGGCATTATGCCCAGTACATGACCTTATGGGACTTTCCTACTTGGCAGTAC
ATCTACGTATTAGTCATCGCTATTACCATGGTGATGCGGTTTTGGCAGTACATCAATGGGCGTGGATAGC
GGTTTGACTCACGGGGATTTCCAAGTCTCCACCCCATTGACGTCAATGGGAGTTTGTTTTGGCACCAAAA
TCAACGGGACTTTCCAAAATGTCGTAACAACTCCGCCCCATTGACGCAAATGGGCGGTAGGCGTGTACGG
TGGGAGGTCTATATAAGCAGAGCTCTCTGGCTAACTAGAGAACCCACTGCTTACTGGCTTATCGAAATTA
ATACGACTCACTATAGGGAGACCCAAGCTTGGTACCGAGCTCGGATCCACTAGTAACGGCCGCCAGTGTG
CTGGAATTCGCCGCCACCATGCCGCCTAAGCAGATGAAATATGACGCGAAGTTCAAAACCCGCGTGATTA
ACTTTGCGCTGGGCACCAATAATTCATCAGCCGCGCGTCAATTTGGCGTGAACGAAAAACTGGTGCGCGA
TTGGCGCAAGAACATTGACAACATCAAAAAGATGCCTCACGAAAAATGCGCGGATCATCGCAAACAATGC
CGCTGGCCGGAATTAGAACGTGATCTGGCGAAGTGGGTGAACGATCAGTGGCAGAGCGGCCGTATAGTGA
CCCGTAACATCATTCGCCTGCAGGGCAAAATGCGCGCGATGGAAAAGGGCCTGAAAGATTTTACCGGCAA
CCCGACCTGGTGTAGCCAGTTCATGAAACGCAACAGCCTGAGCTTACGCCAGGGTACCAAAATCAGCCAA
CGTCTGCCGGCGAACCTGAAGGATAAAATCACCCAGTTTCAGAGCTACGTGCTGAACCTGCGCAAAAAGA
ACAACTACGACCTGAGCCAGATTGGCAACATGGATGAAACGCCTATGTGCTTTAACATGCCGACCAGCCG
TACCGTTGATGTGACCGGCACCAAAAGCGTGCTGCTGAAAACTACCGGCCACGAGAAGACCAACTTCACC
GTGATTCTGGCCTGCATGGCGGATGGCACCAAACTGAAACCTATGGTGATCTTCAAACGCAAAACCTTCC
CGAAGAAAGAAAAGTTTCCGGCCGGCATTGTGGTTCACGTGCATCCGAAAGGCTGGATGGATGAGGAAGG
CGTGCACATCTGGATTCAGCGCGTGTGGAATACTCGTCCTGGCATGCTGTTACAGCCGAAAAGCATGCTG
GTGTGGGATATGTTTCGCGCCCACTTATGCAGCAGCGTGAAAAAGAGCCTGTGGCAGAGCAAAACCGATC
TGGCGGTGATTCCTCGTGGCCTGACCTCAATTGTTCAGCCGCTGGATGTGTGCCTGAACAAACCGTTTAA
AGACCGCGTGCGCATTGAATGGCAGACCTGGATGATGAGCGGCCAGCATAGCTATACCAAGGCGGGCAAT
ATGCGTGCAGCAAGCCTGGCAACTGTTTGCCAGTGGATAATAACCGCGTGGCGCGACATTAAACCGGAAA
CCGTGAGCCATAGCTTCAAAAAATGCGGCATCAGCAACTCAATGGACGGCGAGGAAGAAGACATCCTGTG
GTGCGATGAAGATCAGACCGAAGATGAAGATGCGAAGACCAGCGATGCAGAGGACCCGTATGATGATCAG
ATCAGCAACCATAGCGATTGGGAAGAACTGTTTGGCGCGGACAGCAGCGATGATGATAGCGAGTGATGAG
CGGCCGCTCGAGCATGCATCTAGAGGGCCCTATTCTATAGTGTCACCTAAATGCTAGAGCTCGCTGATCA
GCCTCGACTGTGCCTTCTAGTTGCCAGCCATCTGTTGTTTGCCCCTCCCCCGTGCCTTCCTTGACCCTGG
AAGGTGCCACTCCCACTGTCCTTTCCTAATAAAATGAGGAAATTGCATCGCATTGTCTGAGTAGGTGTCA
TTCTATTCTGGGGGGTGGGGTGGGGCAGGACAGCAAGGGGGAGGATTGGGAAGACAATAGCAGGCATGCT
GGGGATGCGGTGGGCTCTATGGCTTCTGAGGCGGAAAGAACCAGCTGGGGCTCTAGGGGGTATCCCC
[124 nt withheld, positions 2378-2501]
C
[91 nt withheld, positions 2503-2593]
A
[49 nt withheld, positions 2595-2643]
CCTTTGACGTTGGAGTCCACGTTCTTT
[37 nt withheld, positions 2671-2707]
ACCCTATCTCGGTCTATTCTTTTGATTTATAAGGGATTTTGCCGATTTCGGCCTATTGGTTAAAAAATGA
GCTGATTTAACAAAAATTTAACGCGAATTAATTCTGTGGAATGTGTGTCAGTTAGGGTGTGGAAAGTCCC
CAGGCTCCCCAGCAGGCAGAAGTATGCAAAGCATGCATCTCAATTAGTCAGCAACCAGGTGTGGAAAGTC
CCCAGGCTCCCCAGCAGGCAGAAGTATGCAAAGCATGCATCTCAATTAGTCAGCAACCATAGTCCCGCCC
CTAACTCCGCCCATCCCGCCCCTAACTCCGCCCAGTTCCGCCCATTCTCCGCCCCATGGCTGACTAATTT
TTTTTATTTATGCAGAGGCCGAGGCCGCCTCTGCCTCTGAGCTATTCCAGAAGTAGTGAGGAGGCTTTTT
TGGAGGCCTAGGCTTTTGCAAAAAGCTCCCCGAAATGACCGACCAAGCGACGCCCAACCTGCCATCACGA
GATTTCGATTCCACCGCCGCCTTCTATGAAAGGTTGGGCTTCGGAATCGTTTTCCGGGACGCCGGCTGGA
TGATCCTCCAGCGCGGGGATCTCATGCTGGAGTTCTTCGCCCACCCCAACTTGTTTATTGCAGCTTATAA
TGGTTACAAATAAAGCAATAGCATCACAAATTTCACAAATAAAGCATTTTTTTCACTGCATTCTAGTTGT
GGTTTGTCCAAACTCATCAATGTATCTTATCATGTCTGTATACCGTCGACCTCTAGCTAGAGCTTGGCGT
AATCATGGTCATAGCTGTTTCCTGTGTGAAATTGTTATCCGCTCACAATTCCACACAACATACGAGCCGG
AAGCATAAAGTGTAAAGCCTGGGGTGCCTAATGAGTGAGCTAACTCACATTAATTGCGTTGCGCTCACTG
CCCGCTTTCCAGTCGGGAAACCTGTCGTGCCAGCTGCATTAATGAATCGGCCAACGCGCGGGGAGAGGCG
GTTTGCGTATTGGGCGCTCTTCCGCTTCCTCGCTCACTGACTCGCTGCGCTCGGTCGTTCGGCTGCGGCG
AGCGGTATCAGCTCACTCAAAGGCGGTAATACGGTTATCCACAGAATCAGGGGATAACGCAGGAAAGAAC
ATGTGAGCAAAAGGCCAGCAAAAGGCCAGGAACCGTAAAAAGGCCGCGTTGCTGGCGTTTTTCCATAGGC
TCCGCCCCCCTGACGAGCATCACAAAAATCGACGCTCAAGTCAGAGGTGGCGAAACCCGACAGGACTATA
AAGATACCAGGCGTTTCCCCCTGGAAGCTCCCTCGTGCGCTCTCCTGTTCCGACCCTGCCGCTTACCGGA
TACCTGTCCGCCTTTCTCCCTTCGGGAAGCGTGGCGCTTTCTCATAGCTCACGCTGTAGGTATCTCAGTT
CGGTGTAGGTCGTTCGCTCCAAGCTGGGCTGTGTGCACGAACCCCCCGTTCAGCCCGACCGCTGCGCCTT
ATCCGGTAACTATCGTCTTGAGTCCAACCCGGTAAGACACGACTTATCGCCACTGGCAGCAGCCACTGGT
AACAGGATTAGCAGAGCGAGGTATGTAGGCGGTGCTACAGAGTTCTTGAAGTGGTGGCCTAACTACGGCT
ACACTAGAAGAACAGTATTTGGTATCTGCGCTCTGCTGAAGCCAGTTACCTTCGGAAAAAGAGTTGGTAG
CTCTTGATCCGGCAAACAAACCACCGCTGGTAGCGGTGGTTTTTTTGTTTGCAAGCAGCAGATTACGCGC
AGAAAAAAAGGATCTCAAGAAGATCCTTTGATCTTTTCTACGGGGTCTGACGCTCAGTGGAACGAAAACT
CACGTTAAGGGATTTTGGTCATGAGATTATCAAAAAGGATCTTCACCTAGATCCTTTTAAATTAAAAATG
AAGTTTTAAATCAATCTAAAGTATATATGAGTAAACTTGGTCTGACAGTTACCAATGCTTAATCAGTGAG
GCACCTATCTCAGCGATCTGTCTATTTCGTTCATCCATAGTTGCCTGACTCCCCGTCGTGTAGATAACTA
CGATACGGGAGGGCTTACCATCTGGCCCCAGTGCTGCAATGATACCGCGAGACCCACGCTCACCGGCTCC
AGATTTATCAGCAATAAACCAGCCAGCCGGAAGGGCCGAGCGCAGAAGTGGTCCTGCAACTTTATCCGCC
TCCATCCAGTCTATTAATTGTTGCCGGGAAGCTAGAGTAAGTAGTTCGCCAGTTAATAGTTTGCGCAACG
TTGTTGCCATTGCTACAGGCATCGTGGTGTCACGCTCGTCGTTTGGTATGGCTTCATTCAGCTCCGGTTC
CCAACGATCAAGGCGAGTTACATGATCCCCCATGTTGTGCAAAAAAGCGGTTAGCTCCTTCGGTCCTCCG
ATCGTTGTCAGAAGTAAGTTGGCCGCAGTGTTATCACTCATGGTTATGGCAGCACTGCATAATTCTCTTA
CTGTCATGCCATCCGTAAGATGCTTTTCTGTGACTGGTGAGTACTCAACCAAGTCATTCTGAGAATAGTG
TATGCGGCGACCGAGTTGCTCTTGCCCGGCGTCAATACGGGATAATACCGCGCCACATAGCAGAACTTTA
AAAGTGCTCATCATTGGAAAACGTTCTTCGGGGCGAAAACTCTCAAGGATCTTACCGCTGTTGAGATCCA
GTTCGATGTAACCCACTCGTGCACCCAACTGATCTTCAGCATCTTTTACTTTCACCAGCGTTTCTGGGTG
AGCAAAAACAGGAAGGCAAAATGCCGCAAAAAAGGGAATAAGGGCGACACGGAAATGTTGAATACTCATA
CTCTTCCTTTTTCAATATTATTGAAGCATTTATCAGGGTTATTGTCTCATGAGCGGATACATATTTGAAT
GTATTTAGAAAAATAAACAAATAGGGGTTCCGCGCACATTTCCCCGAAAAGTGCCACCTGACGTCGACGG
ATCGGGAGATCTCCCGATCCCCTATGGTGCACTCTCAGTACAATCTGCTCTGATGCCGCATAGTTAAGCC
AGTATCTGCTCCCTGCTTGTGTGTTGGAGGTCGCTGAGTAGTGCGCGAGCAAAATTTAAGCTACAACAAG
GCAAGGCTTGACCGACAATTGCATGAAGAATCTGCTTAGGGTTAGGCGTTTTGCGCTGCTTCGCGATGTA
CGGGCCAGATATACGCGTT
